Addgene plasmid #154998: pcDNA-GFP-EBA175-Flag(P1424K)
Purpose: Expresses N-terminally GFP-tagged and C-terminally Flag-tagged EBA175 P1424K variant (residues 1284-1462) from pcDNA3.1
Depositing lab: Sinisa Urban. Depositing organization: Johns Hopkins University and School of Medicine. Publication: Designed Parasite-Selective Rhomboid Inhibitors Block Invasion and Clear Blood-Stage Malaria. Gandhi S, Baker RP, Cho S, Stanchev S, Strisovsky K, Urban S. Cell Chem Biol. 2020 Aug 31. pii: S2451-9456(20)30333-0. doi: 10.1016/j.chembiol.2020.08.011. PubMed 32888502.
Backbone
  Vector backbone: pcDNA3.1
  Backbone manufacturer: Invitrogen
  Backbone size w/o insert (bp): 5500
  Total vector size (bp): 6040
  Vector type: Mammalian Expression
Growth in bacteria
  Bacterial resistance: Ampicillin, 100 μg/mL
  Growth temperature: 37°C
  Growth strain: DH5alpha
  Copy number: High Copy
Gene/Insert
  Gene/Insert name: PfEBA175
  Species: Synthetic
  Insert size (bp): 537
  Mutation: P1424K; insert codes for EBA175 residues 1284 to 1462
  Promoter: CMV
  Tag / fusion protein: signal peptide (residues 1 to 32) from TGF alpha (N terminal on insert); GFP (N terminal on insert); Flag (C terminal on insert)
  Cloning method: Restriction Enzyme; 5′ cloning site BamHI (not destroyed); 3′ cloning site NotI (not destroyed)
  Sequencing primers: 5′ T7 forward; 3′ BGH reverse
Terms and licenses: Academic/Nonprofit Terms; Industry Terms: Not Available to Industry
How to cite: pcDNA-GFP-EBA175-Flag(P1424K) was a gift from Sinisa Urban (Addgene plasmid # 154998 ; http://n2t.net/addgene:154998 ; RRID:Addgene_154998)
