[The description below was written by a language model from this plasmid's Addgene catalogue record and pLannotate feature annotations shown in this document.]
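Description:
pcDNA-GFP-EBA175-Flag(P1424K) is a mammalian expression plasmid built on the pcDNA3.1 backbone. It is propagated in E. coli through a high-copy ColE1/pUC-type origin with ampicillin selection (AmpR under its own bla promoter), and it also carries an f1 origin. An SV40 early promoter drives a neomycin/kanamycin phosphotransferase gene followed by an SV40 polyadenylation signal, the standard cassette for G418 selection of stably transfected mammalian cells. The catalogue lists a total size of about 6.0 kb, whereas the sequenced record is 6,785 nt. This difference may reflect the GFP and signal peptide sequences not being counted in the listed 537 bp insert.

The expression cassette uses the CMV immediate-early enhancer and promoter, with a T7 promoter just upstream of the coding region and a bGH polyadenylation signal downstream. The open reading frame begins with the signal peptide of human TGF-alpha (residues 1 to 32), which directs the fusion into the secretory pathway. This is followed by EGFP, then a synthetic fragment encoding residues 1284 to 1462 of the Plasmodium falciparum erythrocyte-binding antigen EBA175 carrying a P1424K substitution, and finally a C-terminal Flag tag. The Flag tag is recorded in the catalogue but not called separately in the feature table. The EBA175 segment was inserted between BamHI and NotI sites, both retained.

The associated publication concerns parasite-selective rhomboid protease inhibitors that block invasion in blood-stage malaria. This suggests that the dual-tagged EBA175 fragment serves as a substrate reporter expressed in mammalian cells, with P1424K as a variant for comparison, but the record does not state the specific effect of the mutation.
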