Features (pLannotate 1.2.2; 22 found; start..end, strand, type, name):
     28..80      -  misc_feature   bom (fragment): basis of mobility region from pBR322
    235..614     +  enhancer       CMV enhancer: human cytomegalovirus immediate early enhancer
    615..818     +  promoter       CMV promoter: human cytomegalovirus (CMV) immediate early promoter
    814..847     +  LTR            5' LTR (truncated) (fragment): truncated 5' long terminal repeat (LTR) from HIV-1
    863..881     +  promoter       T7 promoter: promoter for bacteriophage T7 RNA polymerase
    920..1009    +  CDS            TGFA (fragment): TGFA_HUMAN - Experimental evidence at protein level: Swiss-Prot protein existence level 1. TGF alpha is a mitogenic polypeptide that is able to bind to the EGF receptor/EGFR and to act synergistically with TGF beta to promote anchorage-independent cell proliferation in soft agar. From Homo sapiens (Human).
   1016..1732    +  CDS            EGFP: EGFP is a basic (constitutively fluorescent) green fluorescent protein published in 1996, derived from Aequorea victoria. It is reported to be a rapidly-maturing weak dimer with moderate acid sensitivity.
   1715..2188    +  CDS            EBA1_PLAFC (fragment): Experimental evidence at protein level: Swiss-Prot protein existence level 1. Binds to host erythrocytes; may act as bridge between erythrocytes and merozoites. From Plasmodium falciparum (isolate Camp / Malaysia).
   2382..2606    +  polyA_signal   bGH poly(A) signal: bovine growth hormone polyadenylation signal
   2610..2631    +  promoter       SV40 promoter (fragment): SV40 enhancer and early promoter
   2652..3080    +  rep_origin     f1 ori (sequence partly withheld): f1 bacteriophage origin of replication; arrow indicates direction of (+) strand synthesis
   3094..3423    +  promoter       SV40 promoter: SV40 enhancer and early promoter
   3490..4281    +  CDS            neo: KKA2_KLEPN - Also known as kan, nptII. Experimental evidence at protein level: Swiss-Prot protein existence level 1. Resistance to kanamycin, neomycin, paromomycin, ribostamycin, butirosin and gentamicin B. From Klebsiella pneumoniae.
   4305..4463    +  CDS            ble (fragment): BLE_KLEPN - Experimental evidence at protein level: Swiss-Prot protein existence level 1. Binding protein with a strong affinity to the bleomycin family of antibiotics. Binds to CL990; an antimitotic-antibiotic compound. From Klebsiella pneumoniae.
   4458..4579    +  polyA_signal   SV40 poly(A) signal: SV40 polyadenylation signal
   4652..4668    -  protein_bind   lac operator: The lac repressor binds to the lac operator to inhibit transcription in E. coli. This inhibition can be relieved by adding lactose or isopropyl-β-D-thiogalactopyranoside (IPTG). lac repressor encoded by lacI
   4676..4706    -  promoter       lac promoter: promoter for the E. coli lac operon
   4721..4742    -  protein_bind   CAP binding site: CAP binding activates transcription in the presence of cAMP. E. coli catabolite activator protein
   4755..4847    -  CDS            lacI (fragment): lac repressor; lacI; The lac repressor binds to the lac operator to inhibit transcription in E. coli. This inhibition can be relieved by adding lactose or isopropyl-β-D-thiogalactopyranoside (IPTG).
   5030..5618    -  rep_origin     ori: high-copy-number ColE1/pMB1/pBR322/pUC origin of replication
   5789..6649    -  CDS            AmpR: β-lactamase; bla; confers resistance to ampicillin, carbenicillin, and related antibiotics
   6650..6754    -  promoter       AmpR promoter: bla
>Addgene plasmid #154998 | pcDNA-GFP-EBA175-Flag(P1424K) | addgene full sequence | sequence record 309976 | Addgene NGS Result
GACGGATCGGGAGATCTCCCGATCCCCTATGGTGCACTCTCAGTACAATCTGCTCTGATGCCGCATAGTT
AAGCCAGTATCTGCTCCCTGCTTGTGTGTTGGAGGTCGCTGAGTAGTGCGCGAGCAAAATTTAAGCTACA
ACAAGGCAAGGCTTGACCGACAATTGCATGAAGAATCTGCTTAGGGTTAGGCGTTTTGCGCTGCTTCGCG
ATGTACGGGCCAGATATACGCGTTGACATTGATTATTGACTAGTTATTAATAGTAATCAATTACGGGGTC
ATTAGTTCATAGCCCATATATGGAGTTCCGCGTTACATAACTTACGGTAAATGGCCCGCCTGGCTGACCG
CCCAACGACCCCCGCCCATTGACGTCAATAATGACGTATGTTCCCATAGTAACGCCAATAGGGACTTTCC
ATTGACGTCAATGGGTGGAGTATTTACGGTAAACTGCCCACTTGGCAGTACATCAAGTGTATCATATGCC
AAGTACGCCCCCTATTGACGTCAATGACGGTAAATGGCCCGCCTGGCATTATGCCCAGTACATGACCTTA
TGGGACTTTCCTACTTGGCAGTACATCTACGTATTAGTCATCGCTATTACCATGGTGATGCGGTTTTGGC
AGTACATCAATGGGCGTGGATAGCGGTTTGACTCACGGGGATTTCCAAGTCTCCACCCCATTGACGTCAA
TGGGAGTTTGTTTTGGCACCAAAATCAACGGGACTTTCCAAAATGTCGTAACAACTCCGCCCCATTGACG
CAAATGGGCGGTAGGCGTGTACGGTGGGAGGTCTATATAAGCAGAGCTCTCTGGCTAACTAGAGAACCCA
CTGCTTACTGGCTTATCGAAATTAATACGACTCACTATAGGGAGACCCAAGCTGGCTAGCGTTTAAACTT
AAGCTTACCATGGTCCCCTCGGCTGGACAGCTCGCCCTGTTCGCTCTGGGTATTGTGTTGGCTGCGTGCC
AGGCCTTGGAGAACAGCACGTCCCCGCTGCGTACGATGGTGAGCAAGGGCGAGGAGCTGTTCACCGGGGT
GGTGCCCATCCTGGTCGAGCTGGACGGCGACGTAAACGGCCACAAGTTCAGCGTGTCCGGCGAGGGCGAG
GGCGATGCCACCTACGGCAAGCTGACCCTGAAGTTCATCTGCACCACCGGCAAGCTGCCCGTGCCCTGGC
CCACCCTCGTGACCACCCTGACCTACGGCGTGCAGTGCTTCAGCCGCTACCCCGACCACATGAAGCAGCA
CGACTTCTTCAAGTCCGCCATGCCCGAAGGCTACGTCCAGGAGCGCACCATCTTCTTCAAGGACGACGGC
AACTACAAGACCCGCGCCGAGGTGAAGTTCGAGGGCGACACCCTGGTGAACCGCATCGAGCTGAAGGGCA
TCGACTTCAAGGAGGACGGCAACATCCTGGGGCACAAGCTGGAGTACAACTACAACAGCCACAACGTCTA
TATCATGGCCGACAAGCAGAAGAACGGCATCAAGGTGAACTTCAAGATCCGCCACAACATCGAGGACGGC
AGCGTGCAGCTCGCCGACCACTACCAGCAGAACACCCCCATCGGCGACGGCCCCGTGCTGCTGCCCGACA
ACCACTACCTGAGCACCCAGTCCGCCCTGAGCAAAGACCCCAACGAGAAGCGCGATCACATGGTCCTGCT
GGAGTTCGTGACCGCCGCCGGGATCACTCTCGGCATGGACGAGCTGTACAAGTCCGGCCGGACTCAGGGA
GCAGAATTCTCAGGATCCCATAGCCATCATGGTAATCGTCAGGATCGTGGTGGTAATAGCGGTAATGTGC
TGAATATGCGCAGCAACAATAACAACTTCAACAATATCCCGAGCCGCTATAATCTGTATGATAAGAAACT
GGATCTGGATCTGTATGAAAATCGCAATGATAGCACCACCAAAGAACTGATTAAAAAACTGGCCGAGATC
AATAAGTGCGAAAATGAAATTAGCGTGAAATATTGCGATCACATGATTCATGAAGAAATTCCGCTGAAAA
CCTGCACCAAAGAAAAGACCCGTAATCTGTGTTGTGCAGTGAGCGATTATTGCATGAGCTATTTTACCTA
TGATAGCGAAGAATATTACAACTGCACCAAACGCGAATTTGATGATCCGAGCTATACCTGCTTTCGTAAA
GAGGCATTTAGCAGCATGAAGTATTATGCCGGTGCCGGTGTTCTGTTCATCATTCTGGTGATTCTGGGTG
CAAGCCAGGCAAAATATCAGCGCCTGGAGAAAATCAACAAGAACAAGATTGAGAAAAACGTGAATGATTA
CAAGGACGATGACGATAAGTAGGCGGCCGCATAATCTAGAGGGCCCGTTTAAACCCGCTGATCAGCCTCG
ACTGTGCCTTCTAGTTGCCAGCCATCTGTTGTTTGCCCCTCCCCCGTGCCTTCCTTGACCCTGGAAGGTG
CCACTCCCACTGTCCTTTCCTAATAAAATGAGGAAATTGCATCGCATTGTCTGAGTAGGTGTCATTCTAT
TCTGGGGGGTGGGGTGGGGCAGGACAGCAAGGGGGAGGATTGGGAAGACAATAGCAGGCATGCTGGGGAT
GCGGTGGGCTCTATGGCTTCTGAGGCGGAAAGAACCAGCTGGGGCTCTAGGGGGTATCCCC
[124 nt withheld, positions 2652-2775]
C
[91 nt withheld, positions 2777-2867]
A
[49 nt withheld, positions 2869-2917]
CCTTTGACGTTGGAGTCCACGTTCTTT
[37 nt withheld, positions 2945-2981]
ACCCTATCTCGGTCTATTCTTTTGATTTATAAGGGATTTTGCCGATTTCGGCCTATTGGTTAAAAAATGA
GCTGATTTAACAAAAATTTAACGCGAATTAATTCTGTGGAATGTGTGTCAGTTAGGGTGTGGAAAGTCCC
CAGGCTCCCCAGCAGGCAGAAGTATGCAAAGCATGCATCTCAATTAGTCAGCAACCAGGTGTGGAAAGTC
CCCAGGCTCCCCAGCAGGCAGAAGTATGCAAAGCATGCATCTCAATTAGTCAGCAACCATAGTCCCGCCC
CTAACTCCGCCCATCCCGCCCCTAACTCCGCCCAGTTCCGCCCATTCTCCGCCCCATGGCTGACTAATTT
TTTTTATTTATGCAGAGGCCGAGGCCGCCTCTGCCTCTGAGCTATTCCAGAAGTAGTGAGGAGGCTTTTT
TGGAGGCCTAGGCTTTTGCAAAAAGCTCCCGGGAGCTTGTATATCCATTTTCGGATCTGATCAAGAGACA
GGATGAGGATCGTTTCGCATGATTGAACAAGATGGATTGCACGCAGGTTCTCCGGCCGCTTGGGTGGAGA
GGCTATTCGGCTATGACTGGGCACAACAGACAATCGGCTGCTCTGATGCCGCCGTGTTCCGGCTGTCAGC
GCAGGGGCGCCCGGTTCTTTTTGTCAAGACCGACCTGTCCGGTGCCCTGAATGAACTGCAGGACGAGGCA
GCGCGGCTATCGTGGCTGGCCACGACGGGCGTTCCTTGCGCAGCTGTGCTCGACGTTGTCACTGAAGCGG
GAAGGGACTGGCTGCTATTGGGCGAAGTGCCGGGGCAGGATCTCCTGTCATCTCACCTTGCTCCTGCCGA
GAAAGTATCCATCATGGCTGATGCAATGCGGCGGCTGCATACGCTTGATCCGGCTACCTGCCCATTCGAC
CACCAAGCGAAACATCGCATCGAGCGAGCACGTACTCGGATGGAAGCCGGTCTTGTCGATCAGGATGATC
TGGACGAAGAGCATCAGGGGCTCGCGCCAGCCGAACTGTTCGCCAGGCTCAAGGCGCGCATGCCCGACGG
CGAGGATCTCGTCGTGACCCATGGCGATGCCTGCTTGCCGAATATCATGGTGGAAAATGGCCGCTTTTCT
GGATTCATCGACTGTGGCCGGCTGGGTGTGGCGGACCGCTATCAGGACATAGCGTTGGCTACCCGTGATA
TTGCTGAAGAGCTTGGCGGCGAATGGGCTGACCGCTTCCTCGTGCTTTACGGTATCGCCGCTCCCGATTC
GCAGCGCATCGCCTTCTATCGCCTTCTTGACGAGTTCTTCTGAGCGGGACTCTGGGGTTCGAAATGACCG
ACCAAGCGACGCCCAACCTGCCATCACGAGATTTCGATTCCACCGCCGCCTTCTATGAAAGGTTGGGCTT
CGGAATCGTTTTCCGGGACGCCGGCTGGATGATCCTCCAGCGCGGGGATCTCATGCTGGAGTTCTTCGCC
CACCCCAACTTGTTTATTGCAGCTTATAATGGTTACAAATAAAGCAATAGCATCACAAATTTCACAAATA
AAGCATTTTTTTCACTGCATTCTAGTTGTGGTTTGTCCAAACTCATCAATGTATCTTATCATGTCTGTAT
ACCGTCGACCTCTAGCTAGAGCTTGGCGTAATCATGGTCATAGCTGTTTCCTGTGTGAAATTGTTATCCG
CTCACAATTCCACACAACATACGAGCCGGAAGCATAAAGTGTAAAGCCTGGGGTGCCTAATGAGTGAGCT
AACTCACATTAATTGCGTTGCGCTCACTGCCCGCTTTCCAGTCGGGAAACCTGTCGTGCCAGCTGCATTA
ATGAATCGGCCAACGCGCGGGGAGAGGCGGTTTGCGTATTGGGCGCTCTTCCGCTTCCTCGCTCACTGAC
TCGCTGCGCTCGGTCGTTCGGCTGCGGCGAGCGGTATCAGCTCACTCAAAGGCGGTAATACGGTTATCCA
CAGAATCAGGGGATAACGCAGGAAAGAACATGTGAGCAAAAGGCCAGCAAAAGGCCAGGAACCGTAAAAA
GGCCGCGTTGCTGGCGTTTTTCCATAGGCTCCGCCCCCCTGACGAGCATCACAAAAATCGACGCTCAAGT
CAGAGGTGGCGAAACCCGACAGGACTATAAAGATACCAGGCGTTTCCCCCTGGAAGCTCCCTCGTGCGCT
CTCCTGTTCCGACCCTGCCGCTTACCGGATACCTGTCCGCCTTTCTCCCTTCGGGAAGCGTGGCGCTTTC
TCATAGCTCACGCTGTAGGTATCTCAGTTCGGTGTAGGTCGTTCGCTCCAAGCTGGGCTGTGTGCACGAA
CCCCCCGTTCAGCCCGACCGCTGCGCCTTATCCGGTAACTATCGTCTTGAGTCCAACCCGGTAAGACACG
ACTTATCGCCACTGGCAGCAGCCACTGGTAACAGGATTAGCAGAGCGAGGTATGTAGGCGGTGCTACAGA
GTTCTTGAAGTGGTGGCCTAACTACGGCTACACTAGAAGAACAGTATTTGGTATCTGCGCTCTGCTGAAG
CCAGTTACCTTCGGAAAAAGAGTTGGTAGCTCTTGATCCGGCAAACAAACCACCGCTGGTAGCGGTGGTT
TTTTTGTTTGCAAGCAGCAGATTACGCGCAGAAAAAAAGGATCTCAAGAAGATCCTTTGATCTTTTCTAC
GGGGTCTGACGCTCAGTGGAACGAAAACTCACGTTAAGGGATTTTGGTCATGAGATTATCAAAAAGGATC
TTCACCTAGATCCTTTTAAATTAAAAATGAAGTTTTAAATCAATCTAAAGTATATATGAGTAAACTTGGT
CTGACAGTTACCAATGCTTAATCAGTGAGGCACCTATCTCAGCGATCTGTCTATTTCGTTCATCCATAGT
TGCCTGACTCCCCGTCGTGTAGATAACTACGATACGGGAGGGCTTACCATCTGGCCCCAGTGCTGCAATG
ATACCGCGAGACCCACGCTCACCGGCTCCAGATTTATCAGCAATAAACCAGCCAGCCGGAAGGGCCGAGC
GCAGAAGTGGTCCTGCAACTTTATCCGCCTCCATCCAGTCTATTAATTGTTGCCGGGAAGCTAGAGTAAG
TAGTTCGCCAGTTAATAGTTTGCGCAACGTTGTTGCCATTGCTACAGGCATCGTGGTGTCACGCTCGTCG
TTTGGTATGGCTTCATTCAGCTCCGGTTCCCAACGATCAAGGCGAGTTACATGATCCCCCATGTTGTGCA
AAAAAGCGGTTAGCTCCTTCGGTCCTCCGATCGTTGTCAGAAGTAAGTTGGCCGCAGTGTTATCACTCAT
GGTTATGGCAGCACTGCATAATTCTCTTACTGTCATGCCATCCGTAAGATGCTTTTCTGTGACTGGTGAG
TACTCAACCAAGTCATTCTGAGAATAGTGTATGCGGCGACCGAGTTGCTCTTGCCCGGCGTCAATACGGG
ATAATACCGCGCCACATAGCAGAACTTTAAAAGTGCTCATCATTGGAAAACGTTCTTCGGGGCGAAAACT
CTCAAGGATCTTACCGCTGTTGAGATCCAGTTCGATGTAACCCACTCGTGCACCCAACTGATCTTCAGCA
TCTTTTACTTTCACCAGCGTTTCTGGGTGAGCAAAAACAGGAAGGCAAAATGCCGCAAAAAAGGGAATAA
GGGCGACACGGAAATGTTGAATACTCATACTCTTCCTTTTTCAATATTATTGAAGCATTTATCAGGGTTA
TTGTCTCATGAGCGGATACATATTTGAATGTATTTAGAAAAATAAACAAATAGGGGTTCCGCGCACATTT
CCCCGAAAAGTGCCACCTGACGTC
